Addgene plasmid #204641: pET47b-T7-dAsCas12f
Purpose: Expression of an inactive AsCas12f in E. coli
Depositing lab: Weixin Tang. Depositing organization: University of Chicago. Publication: An engineered hypercompact CRISPR-Cas12f system with boosted gene-editing activity. Wu T, Liu C, Zou S, Lyu R, Yang B, Yan H, Zhao M, Tang W. Nat Chem Biol. 2023 Jul 3. doi: 10.1038/s41589-023-01380-9. PubMed 37400536.
Backbone
  Vector backbone: pET47b
  Backbone manufacturer: Novagen
  Vector type: Bacterial Expression
Growth in bacteria
  Bacterial resistance: Kanamycin, 50 μg/mL
  Growth temperature: 37°C
  Growth strain: DH5alpha
  Copy number: High Copy
Gene/Insert
  Gene/Insert name: inactive AsCas12f (alt name: inactive Cas12U3)
  Species: Synthetic
  Mutation: D225A
  Promoter: T7
  Tag / fusion protein: 6xHis (N terminal on insert)
  Cloning method: Unknown
  Sequencing primers: 5′ T7; 3′ T7 Terminal
Terms and licenses: Academic/Nonprofit Terms; Industry Terms: Not Available to Industry
How to cite: pET47b-T7-dAsCas12f was a gift from Weixin Tang (Addgene plasmid # 204641 ; http://n2t.net/addgene:204641 ; RRID:Addgene_204641)
