[The description below was written by a language model from this plasmid's Addgene catalogue record and pLannotate feature annotations shown in this document.]
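Description:
pET47b-T7-dAsCas12f is a bacterial expression plasmid of about 6.5 kb, built on the Novagen pET47b backbone, for producing a catalytically inactive form of the compact CRISPR nuclease AsCas12f (also called Cas12U3) in E. coli. It is selected with kanamycin through an aph(3')-Ia aminoglycoside phosphotransferase gene and replicates from a ColE1/pMB1-type origin. The catalogue lists it as high copy, although the feature table also shows the pBR322-derived bom region and the rop gene, which normally moderates copy number. An f1 phage origin is present as well, along with short remnants of the tetracycline resistance gene inherited from the pBR322 lineage.

The expression cassette follows the standard pET design. A T7 promoter is followed immediately by a lac operator and the T7 gene 10 ribosome binding site, and a plasmid-borne lacI gene under its own promoter supplies the repressor. Transcription therefore depends on T7 RNA polymerase from the host and can be induced with IPTG. The synthetic insert carries the D225A substitution that inactivates the nuclease, and the record lists an N-terminal 6xHis tag for affinity purification. An HRV 3C (PreScission) protease site is annotated just upstream of the insert region, which would allow the tag to be removed. The Cas12f coding sequence itself is not annotated, but it presumably occupies the unannotated stretch between the 3C site and the downstream S-Tag. The record does not say whether the backbone's S-Tag is translated as part of the protein. A T7 terminator closes the cassette. The plasmid is used to express and purify dead AsCas12f, a protein described in work on engineering a hypercompact Cas12f gene-editing system.
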