Features (pLannotate 1.2.2; 19 found; start..end, strand, type, name):
     12..440     +  rep_origin     f1 ori (sequence partly withheld): f1 bacteriophage origin of replication; arrow indicates direction of (+) strand synthesis
    493..550     +  promoter       AmpR promoter (fragment): bla
    559..1374    -  CDS            KanR: aminoglycoside phosphotransferase; aph(3')-Ia; confers resistance to kanamycin in bacteria or G418 (Geneticin®) in eukaryotes
   1496..2084    +  rep_origin     ori: high-copy-number ColE1/pMB1/pBR322/pUC origin of replication
   2270..2409    -  misc_feature   bom: basis of mobility region from pBR322
   2511..2702    -  CDS            rop: Rop protein, which maintains plasmids at low copy number; rop
   2719..3099    +  CDS            YPB1_ECOLX: Protein predicted: Swiss-Prot protein existence level 4. From Escherichia coli.
   3161..3225    -  CDS            TcR (fragment): tetracycline efflux protein; tet; confers resistance to tetracycline
   3240..3261    -  protein_bind   CAP binding site: CAP binding activates transcription in the presence of cAMP. E. coli catabolite activator protein
   3274..4356    -  CDS            lacI: lac repressor; lacI; The lac repressor binds to the lac operator to inhibit transcription in E. coli. This inhibition can be relieved by adding lactose or isopropyl-β-D-thiogalactopyranoside (IPTG).
   4357..4434    -  promoter       lacI promoter: lacI
   4442..4721    -  CDS            TcR (fragment): tetracycline efflux protein; tet; confers resistance to tetracycline
   4747..4765    +  promoter       T7 promoter: promoter for bacteriophage T7 RNA polymerase
   4766..4790    +  protein_bind   lac operator: The lac repressor binds to the lac operator to inhibit transcription in E. coli. This inhibition can be relieved by adding lactose or isopropyl-β-D-thiogalactopyranoside (IPTG). lac repressor encoded by lacI
   4805..4827    +  RBS            RBS: efficient ribosome binding site from bacteriophage T7 gene 10 (Olins and Rangwala, 1989)
   4868..4891    +  CDS            HRV 3C site: recognition and cleavage site for human rhinovirus 3C and PreScission proteases
   6266..6310    +  CDS            S-Tag: affinity and epitope tag derived from pancreatic ribonuclease A
   6354..6397    +  CDS            SET1 (fragment): solubility-enhancement tag derived from T7 phage gene 10B
   6405..6452    +  terminator     T7 terminator: transcription terminator for bacteriophage T7 RNA polymerase
>Addgene plasmid #204641 | pET47b-T7-dAsCas12f | addgene full sequence | sequence record 405731 | Addgene NGS Result
TGGCGAATGGG
[124 nt withheld, positions 12-135]
C
[91 nt withheld, positions 137-227]
A
[49 nt withheld, positions 229-277]
CCTTTGACGTTGGAGTCCACGTTCTTT
[37 nt withheld, positions 305-341]
ACCCTATCTCGGTCTATTCTTTTGATTTATAAGGGATTTTGCCGATTTCGGCCTATTGGTTAAAAAATGA
GCTGATTTAACAAAAATTTAACGCGAATTTTAACAAAATATTAACGCTTACAATTTAGGTGGCACTTTTC
GGGGAAATGTGCGCGGAACCCCTATTTGTTTATTTTTCTAAATACATTCAAATATGTATCCGCTCATGAA
TTAATTCTTAGAAAAACTCATCGAGCATCAAATGAAACTGCAATTTATTCATATCAGGATTATCAATACC
ATATTTTTGAAAAAGCCGTTTCTGTAATGAAGGAGAAAACTCACCGAGGCAGTTCCATAGGATGGCAAGA
TCCTGGTATCGGTCTGCGATTCCGACTCGTCCAACATCAATACAACCTATTAATTTCCCCTCGTCAAAAA
TAAGGTTATCAAGTGAGAAATCACCATGAGTGACGACTGAATCCGGTGAGAATGGCAAAAGTTTATGCAT
TTCTTTCCAGACTTGTTCAACAGGCCAGCCATTACGCTCGTCATCAAAATCACTCGCATCAACCAAACCG
TTATTCATTCGTGATTGCGCCTGAGCGAGACGAAATACGCGATCACTGTTAAAAGGACAATTACAAACAG
GAATCGAATGCAACCGGCGCAGGAACACTGCCAGCGCATCAACAATATTTTCACCTGAATCAGGATATTC
TTCTAATACCTGGAATGCTGTTTTGCCGGGGATCGCAGTGGTGAGTAACCATGCATCATCAGGAGTACGG
ATAAAATGCTTGATGGTCGGAAGAGGCATAAATTCCGTCAGCCAGTTTAGTCTGACCATCTCATCTGTAA
CATCATTGGCAACGCTACCTTTGCCATGTTTCAGAAACAACTCTGGCGCATCGGGCTTCCCATACAATCG
ATAGATTGTCGCACCTGATTGCCCGACATTATCGCGAGCCCATTTATACCCATATAAATCAGCATCCATG
TTGGAATTTAATCGCGGCCTAGAGCAAGACGTTTCCCGTTGAATATGGCTCATAACACCCCTTGTATTAC
TGTTTATGTAAGCAGACAGTTTTATTGTTCATGACCAAAATCCCTTAACGTGAGTTTTCGTTCCACTGAG
CGTCAGACCCCGTAGAAAAGATCAAAGGATCTTCTTGAGATCCTTTTTTTCTGCGCGTAATCTGCTGCTT
GCAAACAAAAAAACCACCGCTACCAGCGGTGGTTTGTTTGCCGGATCAAGAGCTACCAACTCTTTTTCCG
AAGGTAACTGGCTTCAGCAGAGCGCAGATACCAAATACTGTCCTTCTAGTGTAGCCGTAGTTAGGCCACC
ACTTCAAGAACTCTGTAGCACCGCCTACATACCTCGCTCTGCTAATCCTGTTACCAGTGGCTGCTGCCAG
TGGCGATAAGTCGTGTCTTACCGGGTTGGACTCAAGACGATAGTTACCGGATAAGGCGCAGCGGTCGGGC
TGAACGGGGGGTTCGTGCACACAGCCCAGCTTGGAGCGAACGACCTACACCGAACTGAGATACCTACAGC
GTGAGCTATGAGAAAGCGCCACGCTTCCCGAAGGGAGAAAGGCGGACAGGTATCCGGTAAGCGGCAGGGT
CGGAACAGGAGAGCGCACGAGGGAGCTTCCAGGGGGAAACGCCTGGTATCTTTATAGTCCTGTCGGGTTT
CGCCACCTCTGACTTGAGCGTCGATTTTTGTGATGCTCGTCAGGGGGGCGGAGCCTATGGAAAAACGCCA
GCAACGCGGCCTTTTTACGGTTCCTGGCCTTTTGCTGGCCTTTTGCTCACATGTTCTTTCCTGCGTTATC
CCCTGATTCTGTGGATAACCGTATTACCGCCTTTGAGTGAGCTGATACCGCTCGCCGCAGCCGAACGACC
GAGCGCAGCGAGTCAGTGAGCGAGGAAGCGGAAGAGCGCCTGATGCGGTATTTTCTCCTTACGCATCTGT
GCGGTATTTCACACCGCAATGGTGCACTCTCAGTACAATCTGCTCTGATGCCGCATAGTTAAGCCAGTAT
ACACTCCGCTATCGCTACGTGACTGGGTCATGGCTGCGCCCCGACACCCGCCAACACCCGCTGACGCGCC
CTGACGGGCTTGTCTGCTCCCGGCATCCGCTTACAGACAAGCTGTGACCGTCTCCGGGAGCTGCATGTGT
CAGAGGTTTTCACCGTCATCACCGAAACGCGCGAGGCAGCTGCGGTAAAGCTCATCAGCGTGGTCGTGAA
GCGATTCACAGATGTCTGCCTGTTCATCCGCGTCCAGCTCGTTGAGTTTCTCCAGAAGCGTTAATGTCTG
GCTTCTGATAAAGCGGGCCATGTTAAGGGCGGTTTTTTCCTGTTTGGTCACTGATGCCTCCGTGTAAGGG
GGATTTCTGTTCATGGGGGTAATGATACCGATGAAACGAGAGAGGATGCTCACGATACGGGTTACTGATG
ATGAACATGCCCGGTTACTGGAACGTTGTGAGGGTAAACAACTGGCGGTATGGATGCGGCGGGACCAGAG
AAAAATCACTCAGGGTCAATGCCAGCGCTTCGTTAATACAGATGTAGGTGTTCCACAGGGTAGCCAGCAG
CATCCTGCGATGCAGATCCGGAACATAATGGTGCAGGGCGCTGACTTCCGCGTTTCCAGACTTTACGAAA
CACGGAAACCGAAGACCATTCATGTTGTTGCTCAGGTCGCAGACGTTTTGCAGCAGCAGTCGCTTCACGT
TCGCTCGCGTATCGGTGATTCATTCTGCTAACCAGTAAGGCAACCCCGCCAGCCTAGCCGGGTCCTCAAC
GACAGGAGCACGATCATGCTAGTCATGCCCCGCGCCCACCGGAAGGAGCTGACTGGGTTGAAGGCTCTCA
AGGGCATCGGTCGAGATCCCGGTGCCTAATGAGTGAGCTAACTTACATTAATTGCGTTGCGCTCACTGCC
CGCTTTCCAGTCGGGAAACCTGTCGTGCCAGCTGCATTAATGAATCGGCCAACGCGCGGGGAGAGGCGGT
TTGCGTATTGGGCGCCAGGGTGGTTTTTCTTTTCACCAGTGAGACGGGCAACAGCTGATTGCCCTTCACC
GCCTGGCCCTGAGAGAGTTGCAGCAAGCGGTCCACGCTGGTTTGCCCCAGCAGGCGAAAATCCTGTTTGA
TGGTGGTTAACGGCGGGATATAACATGAGCTGTCTTCGGTATCGTCGTATCCCACTACCGAGATGTCCGC
ACCAACGCGCAGCCCGGACTCGGTAATGGCGCGCATTGCGCCCAGCGCCATCTGATCGTTGGCAACCAGC
ATCGCAGTGGGAACGATGCCCTCATTCAGCATTTGCATGGTTTGTTGAAAACCGGACATGGCACTCCAGT
CGCCTTCCCGTTCCGCTATCGGCTGAATTTGATTGCGAGTGAGATATTTATGCCAGCCAGCCAGACGCAG
ACGCGCCGAGACAGAACTTAATGGGCCCGCTAACAGCGCGATTTGCTGGTGACCCAATGCGACCAGATGC
TCCACGCCCAGTCGCGTACCGTCTTCATGGGAGAAAATAATACTGTTGATGGGTGTCTGGTCAGAGACAT
CAAGAAATAACGCCGGAACATTAGTGCAGGCAGCTTCCACAGCAATGGCATCCTGGTCATCCAGCGGATA
GTTAATGATCAGCCCACTGACGCGTTGCGCGAGAAGATTGTGCACCGCCGCTTTACAGGCTTCGACGCCG
CTTCGTTCTACCATCGACACCACCACGCTGGCACCCAGTTGATCGGCGCGAGATTTAATCGCCGCGACAA
TTTGCGACGGCGCGTGCAGGGCCAGACTGGAGGTGGCAACGCCAATCAGCAACGACTGTTTGCCCGCCAG
TTGTTGTGCCACGCGGTTGGGAATGTAATTCAGCTCCGCCATCGCCGCTTCCACTTTTTCCCGCGTTTTC
GCAGAAACGTGGCTGGCCTGGTTCACCACGCGGGAAACGGTCTGATAAGAGACACCGGCATACTCTGCGA
CATCGTATAACGTTACTGGTTTCACATTCACCACCCTGAATTGACTCTCTTCCGGGCGCTATCATGCCAT
ACCGCGAAAGGTTTTGCGCCATTCGATGGTGTCCGGGATCTCGACGCTCTCCCTTATGCGACTCCTGCAT
TAGGAAGCAGCCCAGTAGTAGGTTGAGGCCGTTGAGCACCGCCGCCGCAAGGAATGGTGCATGCAAGGAG
ATGGCGCCCAACAGTCCCCCGGCCACGGGGCCTGCCACCATACCCACGCCGAAACAAGCGCTCATGAGCC
CGAAGTGGCGAGCCCGATCTTCCCCATCGGTGATGTCGGCGATATAGGCGCCAGCAACCGCACCTGTGGC
GCCGGTGATGCCGGCCACGATGCGTCCGGCGTAGAGGATCGAGATCGATCTCGATCCCGCGAAATTAATA
CGACTCACTATAGGGGAATTGTGAGCGGATAACAATTCCCCTCTAGAAATAATTTTGTTTAACTTTAAGA
AGGAGATATACATATGGCACATCACCACCACCATCACTCCGCGGCTCTTGAAGTCCTCTTTCAGGGACCC
GGGTACCAGGATCCGATGATTAAAGTTTATAGGTACGAAATAGTAAAGCCGTTAGACCTGGACTGGAAAG
AGTTCGGTACTATTTTGCGCCAACTGCAGCAGGAGACACGTTTCGCCCTGAACAAAGCGACGCAGTTGGC
TTGGGAATGGATGGGCTTTTCGAGCGATTACAAAGATAATCACGGCGAGTATCCGAAAAGCAAAGACATC
TTGGGTTACACCAACGTGCACGGTTACGCGTATCACACGATTAAGACCAAAGCATATCGTCTGAACAGCG
GCAACCTCTCCCAAACCATCAAGCGCGCGACCGATCGCTTCAAAGCCTACCAGAAGGAAATCCTGAGAGG
CGACATGAGCATTCCAAGCTACAAGCGCGACATCCCGCTGGATCTGATTAAGGAGAACATCTCCGTGAAC
CGCATGAACCACGGCGACTACATCGCCAGCCTTTCTCTGCTGTCTAATCCGGCGAAACAGGAGATGAATG
TTAAACGTAAAATTTCCGTGATCATCATCGTTCGTGGAGCGGGCAAAACGATTATGGATCGTATTCTCTC
GGGCGAGTACCAAGTTTCAGCGAGCCAGATTATCCACGATGACCGTAAAAACAAATGGTATCTGAACATC
AGCTATGATTTTGAACCGCAGACCAGGGTGCTGGACTTGAACAAGATCATGGGTATCGCTCTGGGGGTGG
CGGTCGCAGTTTATATGGCGTTTCAGCATACCCCGGCTCGCTACAAGCTGGAAGGCGGTGAGATCGAAAA
CTTCCGCCGTCAAGTAGAAAGTCGCCGTATCTCCATGCTGCGTCAAGGTAAGTATGCTGGTGGTGCGCGT
GGCGGTCATGGCCGTGACAAACGTATTAAACCCATCGAGCAGCTGAGAGATAAGATTGCTAATTTTCGTG
ACACCACCAACCATCGTTACTCCCGCTACATTGTCGATATGGCGATTAAGGAGGGTTGTGGCACCATTCA
GATGGAAGATTTAACCAACATTCGTGACATCGGTAGCCGTTTCCTGCAAAACTGGACCTATTACGACTTG
CAACAAAAAATCATCTATAAGGCTGAGGAAGCAGGCATTAAGGTTATTAAGATCGACCCGCAATATACCA
GCCAGCGTTGCAGCGAATGTGGTAATATCGACAGCGGTAATCGTATTGGTCAGGCAATCTTTAAGTGCCG
TGCGTGCGGTTACGAAGCGAACGCCGATTACAATGCGGCACGTAATATCGCCATTCCGAATATTGACAAG
ATCATAGCGGAGTCCATCAAGTAACAGGATCCGAATTCTGTACAGGCCTTGGCGCGCCCGACGTCCGTCG
ACAAGCTTGCGGCCGCAGAGCTCGCTCTGGTGCCACGCGGTAGTAAAGAAACCGCTGCTGCTAAATTCGA
ACGCCAGCACATGGACAGCTCTACTTCTGCTGCTCTCGAGGCTTAATTAACCTAGGCTGCTAAACAAAGC
CCGAAAGGAAGCTGAGTTGGCTGCTGCCACCGCTGAGCAATAACTAGCATAACCCCTTGGGGCCTCTAAA
CGGGTCTTGAGGGGTTTTTTGCTGAAAGGAGGAACTATATCCGGAT
